>Addgene plasmid #102600 | pMSCV-hygro-STING HAQ | addgene full sequence | sequence record 202121 | Addgene NGS Result
TGAAAGACCCCACCTGTAGGTTTGGCAAGCTAGCTTAAGTAACGCCATTTTGCAAGGCATGGAAAATACA
TAACTGAGAATAGAGAAGTTCAGATCAAGGTTAGGAACAGAGAGACAGCAGAATATGGGCCAAACAGGAT
ATCTGTGGTAAGCAGTTCCTGCCCCGGCTCAGGGCCAAGAACAGATGGTCCCCAGATGCGGTCCCGCCCT
CAGCAGTTTCTAGAGAACCATCAGATGTTTCCAGGGTGCCCCAAGGACCTGAAATGACCCTGTGCCTTAT
TTGAACTAACCAATCAGTTCGCTTCTCGCTTCTGTTCGCGCGCTTCTGCTCCCCGAGCTCAATAAAAGAG
CCCACAACCCCTCACTCGGCGCGCCAGTCCTCCGATAGACTGCGTCGCCCGGGTACCCGTATTCCCAATA
AAGCCTCTTGCTGTTTGCATCCGAATCGTGGACTCGCTGATCCTTGGGAGGGTCTCCTCAGATTGATTGA
CTGCCCACCTCGGGGGTCTTTCATTTGGAGGTTCCACCGAGATTTGGAGACCCCTGCCCAGGGACCACCG
ACCCCCCCGCCGGGAGGTAAGCTGGCCAGCGGTCGTTTCGTGTCTGTCTCTGTCTTTGTGCGTGTTTGTG
CCGGCATCTAATGTTTGCGCCTGCGTCTGTACTAGTTAGCTAACTAGCTCTGTATCTGGCGGACCCGTGG
TGGAACTGACGAGTTCTGAACACCCGGCCGCAACCCTGGGAGACGTCCCAGGGACTTTGGGGGCCGTTTT
TGTGGCCCGACCTGAGGAAGGGAGTCGATGTGGAATCCGACCCCGTCAGGATATGTGGTTCTGGTAGGAG
ACGAGAACCTAAAACAGTTCCCGCCTCCGTCTGAATTTTTGCTTTCGGTTTGGAACCGAAGCCGCGCGTC
TTGTCTGCTGCAGCGCTGCAGCATCGTTCTGTGTTGTCTCTGTCTGACTGTGTTTCTGTATTTGTCTGAA
AATTAGGGCCAGACTGTTACCACTCCCTTAAGTTTGACCTTAGGTCACTGGAAAGATGTCGAGCGGATCG
CTCACAACCAGTCGGTAGATGTCAAGAAGAGACGTTGGGTTACCTTCTGCTCTGCAGAATGGCCAACCTT
TAACGTCGGATGGCCGCGAGACGGCACCTTTAACCGAGACCTCATCACCCAGGTTAAGATCAAGGTCTTT
TCACCTGGCCCGCATGGACACCCAGACCAGGTCCCCTACATCGTGACCTGGGAAGCCTTGGCTTTTGACC
CCCCTCCCTGGGTCAAGCCCTTTGTACACCCTAAGCCTCCGCCTCCTCTTCCTCCATCCGCCCCGTCTCT
CCCCCTTGAACCTCCTCGTTCGACCCCGCCTCGATCCTCCCTTTATCCAGCCCTCACTCCTTCTCTAGGC
GCCGGAATTAGATCCATGCCCCACTCCAGCCTGCATCCATCCATCCCGTGTCCCAGGGGTCACGGGGCCC
AGAAGGCAGCCTTGGTTCTGCTGAGTGCCTGCCTGGTGACCCTTTGGGGGCTAGGAGAGCCACCAGAGCA
CACTCTCCGGTACCTGGTGCTCCACCTAGCCTCCCTGCAGCTGGGACTGCTGTTAAACGGGGTCTGCAGC
CTGGCTGAGGAGCTGCACCACATCCACTCCAGGTACCGGGGCAGCTACTGGAGGACTGTGCGGGCCTGCC
TGGGCTGCCCCCTCCGCCGTGGGGCCCTGTTGCTGCTGTCCATCTATTTCTACTACTCCCTCCCAAATGC
GGTCGGCCCGCCCTTCACTTGGATGCTTGCCCTCCTGGGCCTCTCGCAGGCACTGAACATCCTCCTGGGC
CTCAAGGGCCTGGCCCCAGCTGAGATCTCTGCAGTGTGTGAAAAAGGGAATTTCAACGTGGCCCATGGGC
TGGCATGGTCATATTACATCGGATATCTGCGGCTGATCCTGCCAGAGCTCCAGGCCCGGATTCGAACTTA
CAATCAGCATTACAACAACCTGCTACGGGGTGCAGTGAGCCAGCGGCTGTATATTCTCCTCCCATTGGAC
TGTGGGGTGCCTGATAACCTGAGTATGGCTGACCCCAACATTCGCTTCCTGGATAAACTGCCCCAGCAGA
CCGCTGACCGTGCTGGCATCAAGGATCGGGTTTACAGCAACAGCATCTATGAGCTTCTGGAGAACGGGCA
GCGGGCGGGCACCTGTGTCCTGGAGTACGCCACCCCCTTGCAGACTTTGTTTGCCATGTCACAATACAGT
CAAGCTGGCTTTAGCCGGGAGGATAGGCTTGAGCAGGCCAAACTCTTCTGCCAGACACTTGAGGACATCC
TGGCAGATGCCCCTGAGTCTCAGAACAACTGCCGCCTCATTGCCTACCAGGAACCTGCAGATGACAGCAG
CTTCTCGCTGTCCCAGGAGGTTCTCCGGCACCTGCGGCAGGAGGAAAAGGAAGAGGTTACTGTGGGCAGC
TTGAAGACCTCAGCGGTGCCCAGTACCTCCACGATGTCCCAAGAGCCTGAGCTCCTCATCAGTGGAATGG
AAAAGCCCCTCCCTCTCCGCACGGATTTCTCTTGACTCGAGGTTAACGAATTCTACCGGGTAGGGGAGGC
GCTTTTCCCAAGGCAGTCTGGAGCATGCGCTTTAGCAGCCCCGCTGGGCACTTGGCGCTACACAAGTGGC
CTCTGGCCTCGCACACATTCCACATCCACCGGTAGGCGCCAACCGGCTCCGTTCTTTGGTGGCCCCTTCG
CGCCACCTTCTACTCCTCCCCTAGTCAGGAAGTTCCCCCCCGCCCCGCAGCTCGCGTCGTGCAGGACGTG
ACAAATGGAAGTAGCACGTCTCACTAGTCTCGTGCAGATGGACAGCACCGCTGAGCAATGGAAGCGGGTA
GGCCTTTGGGGCAGCGGCCAATAGCAGCTTTGCTCCTTCGCTTTCTGGGCTCAGAGGCTGGGAAGGGGTG
GGTCCGGGGGCGGGCTCAGGGGCGGGCTCAGGGGCGGGGCGGGCGCCCGAAGGTCCTCCGGAGGCCCGGC
ATTCTGCACGCTTCAAAAGCGCACGTCTGCCGCGCTGTTCTCCTCTTCCTCATCTCCGGGCCTTTCGACC
TGCATCCCGCCACCATGAAAAAGCCTGAACTCACCGCGACGTCTGTCGAGAAGTTTCTGATCGAAAAGTT
CGACAGCGTCTCCGACCTGATGCAGCTCTCGGAGGGCGAAGAATCTCGTGCTTTCAGCTTCGATGTAGGA
GGGCGTGGATATGTCCTGCGGGTAAATAGCTGCGCCGATGGTTTCTACAAAGATCGTTATGTTTATCGGC
ACTTTGCATCGGCCGCGCTCCCGATTCCGGAAGTGCTTGACATTGGGGAATTCAGCGAGAGCCTGACCTA
TTGCATCTCCCGCCGTGCACAGGGTGTCACGTTGCAAGACCTGCCTGAAACCGAACTGCCCGCTGTTCTG
CAGCCGGTCGCGGAGGCCATGGATGCGATCGCTGCGGCCGATCTTAGCCAGACGAGCGGGTTCGGCCCAT
TCGGACCGCAAGGAATCGGTCAATACACTACATGGCGTGATTTCATATGCGCGATTGCTGATCCCCATGT
GTATCACTGGCAAACTGTGATGGACGACACCGTCAGTGCGTCCGTCGCGCAGGCTCTCGATGAGCTGATG
CTTTGGGCCGAGGACTGCCCCGAAGTCCGGCACCTCGTGCACGCGGATTTCGGCTCCAACAATGTCCTGA
CGGACAATGGCCGCATAACAGCGGTCATTGACTGGAGCGAGGCGATGTTCGGGGATTCCCAATACGAGGT
CGCCAACATCTTCTTCTGGAGGCCGTGGTTGGCTTGTATGGAGCAGCAGACGCGCTACTTCGAGCGGAGG
CATCCGGAGCTTGCAGGATCGCCGCGGCTCCGGGCGTATATGCTCCGCATTGGTCTTGACCAACTCTATC
AGAGCTTGGTTGACGGCAATTTCGATGATGCAGCTTGGGCGCAGGGTCGATGCGACGCAATCGTCCGATC
CGGAGCCGGGACTGTCGGGCGTACACAAATCGCCCGCAGAAGCGCGGCCGTCTGGACCGATGGCTGTGTA
GAAGTACTCGCCGATAGTGGAAACCGACGCCCCAGCACTCGTCCGAGGGCAAAGGAATAGAGTAGATGCC
GACCGAACAAGAGCTGATTTCGAGAACGCCTCAGCCAGCAACTCGCGCGAGCCTAGCAAGGCAAATGCGA
GAGAACGGCCTTACGCTTGGTGGCACAGTTCTCGTCCACAGTTCGCTAAGCTCGCTCGGCTGGGTCGCGG
GAGGGCCGGTCGCAGTGATTCAGGCCCTTCTGGATTGTGTTGGTCCCCAGGGCACGATTGTCATGCCCAC
GCACTCGGGTGATCTGACTGATCCCGCAGATTGGAGATCGCCGCCCGTGCCTGCCGATTGGGTGCAGATC
CGTCGACCTGCAGCCAAGCTTATCGATAAAATAAAAGATTTTATTTAGTCTCCAGAAAAAGGGGGGAATG
AAAGACCCCACCTGTAGGTTTGGCAAGCTAGCTTAAGTAACGCCATTTTGCAAGGCATGGAAAATACATA
ACTGAGAATAGAGAAGTTCAGATCAAGGTTAGGAACAGAGAGACAGCAGAATATGGGCCAAACAGGATAT
CTGTGGTAAGCAGTTCCTGCCCCGGCTCAGGGCCAAGAACAGATGGTCCCCAGATGCGGTCCCGCCCTCA
GCAGTTTCTAGAGAACCATCAGATGTTTCCAGGGTGCCCCAAGGACCTGAAATGACCCTGTGCCTTATTT
GAACTAACCAATCAGTTCGCTTCTCGCTTCTGTTCGCGCGCTTCTGCTCCCCGAGCTCAATAAAAGAGCC
CACAACCCCTCACTCGGCGCGCCAGTCCTCCGATAGACTGCGTCGCCCGGGTACCCGTGTATCCAATAAA
CCCTCTTGCAGTTGCATCCGACTTGTGGTCTCGCTGTTCCTTGGGAGGGTCTCCTCTGAGTGATTGACTA
CCCGTCAGCGGGGGTCTTTCATGGGTAACAGTTTCTTGAAGTTGGAGAACAACATTCTGAGGGTAGGAGT
CGAATATTAAGTAATCCTGACTCAATTAGCCACTGTTTTGAATCCACATACTCCAATACTCCTGAAATAG
TTCATTATGGACAGCGCAGAAAGAGCTGGGGAGAATTGTGAAATTGTTATCCGCTCACCTGGGGAGAATT
GTGAAATTGTTATCCGCTCACAATTCCACACAACATACGAGCCGGAAGCATAAAGTGTAAAGCCTGGGGT
GCCTAATGAGTGAGCTAACTCACATTAATTGCGTTGCGCTCACTGCCCGCTTTCCAGTCGGGAAACCTGT
CGTGCCAGCTGCATTAATGAATCGGCCAACGCGCGGGGAGAGGCGGTTTGCGTATTGGGCGCTCTTCCGC
TTCCTCGCTCACTGACTCGCTGCGCTCGGTCGTTCGGCTGCGGCGAGCGGTATCAGCTCACTCAAAGGCG
GTAATACGGTTATCCACAGAATCAGGGGATAACGCAGGAAAGAACATGTGAGCAAAAGGCCAGCAAAAGG
CCAGGAACCGTAAAAAGGCCGCGTTGCTGGCGTTTTTCCATAGGCTCCGCCCCCCTGACGAGCATCACAA
AAATCGACGCTCAAGTCAGAGGTGGCGAAACCCGACAGGACTATAAAGATACCAGGCGTTTCCCCCTGGA
AGCTCCCTCGTGCGCTCTCCTGTTCCGACCCTGCCGCTTACCGGATACCTGTCCGCCTTTCTCCCTTCGG
GAAGCGTGGCGCTTTCTCATAGCTCACGCTGTAGGTATCTCAGTTCGGTGTAGGTCGTTCGCTCCAAGCT
GGGCTGTGTGCACGAACCCCCCGTTCAGCCCGACCGCTGCGCCTTATCCGGTAACTATCGTCTTGAGTCC
AACCCGGTAAGACACGACTTATCGCCACTGGCAGCAGCCACTGGTAACAGGATTAGCAGAGCGAGGTATG
TAGGCGGTGCTACAGAGTTCTTGAAGTGGTGGCCTAACTACGGCTACACTAGAAGAACAGTATTTGGTAT
CTGCGCTCTGCTGAAGCCAGTTACCTTCGGAAAAAGAGTTGGTAGCTCTTGATCCGGCAAACAAACCACC
GCTGGTAGCGGTGGTTTTTTTGTTTGCAAGCAGCAGATTACGCGCAGAAAAAAAGGATCTCAAGAAGATC
CTTTGATCTTTTCTACGGGGTCTGACGCTCAGTGGAACGAAAACTCACGTTAAGGGATTTTGGTCATGAG
ATTATCAAAAAGGATCTTCACCTAGATCCTTTTAAATTAAAAATGAAGTTTTAAATCAATCTAAAGTATA
TATGAGTAAACTTGGTCTGACAGTTACCAATGCTTAATCAGTGAGGCACCTATCTCAGCGATCTGTCTAT
TTCGTTCATCCATAGTTGCCTGACTCCCCGTCGTGTAGATAACTACGATACGGGAGGGCTTACCATCTGG
CCCCAGTGCTGCAATGATACCGCGAGACCCACGCTCACCGGCTCCAGATTTATCAGCAATAAACCAGCCA
GCCGGAAGGGCCGAGCGCAGAAGTGGTCCTGCAACTTTATCCGCCTCCATCCAGTCTATTAATTGTTGCC
GGGAAGCTAGAGTAAGTAGTTCGCCAGTTAATAGTTTGCGCAACGTTGTTGCCATTGCTACAGGCATCGT
GGTGTCACGCTCGTCGTTTGGTATGGCTTCATTCAGCTCCGGTTCCCAACGATCAAGGCGAGTTACATGA
TCCCCCATGTTGTGCAAAAAAGCGGTTAGCTCCTTCGGTCCTCCGATCGTTGTCAGAAGTAAGTTGGCCG
CAGTGTTATCACTCATGGTTATGGCAGCACTGCATAATTCTCTTACTGTCATGCCATCCGTAAGATGCTT
TTCTGTGACTGGTGAGTACTCAACCAAGTCATTCTGAGAATAGTGTATGCGGCGACCGAGTTGCTCTTGC
CCGGCGTCAATACGGGATAATACCGCGCCACATAGCAGAACTTTAAAAGTGCTCATCATTGGAAAACGTT
CTTCGGGGCGAAAACTCTCAAGGATCTTACCGCTGTTGAGATCCAGTTCGATGTAACCCACTCGTGCACC
CAACTGATCTTCAGCATCTTTTACTTTCACCAGCGTTTCTGGGTGAGCAAAAACAGGAAGGCAAAATGCC
GCAAAAAAGGGAATAAGGGCGACACGGAAATGTTGAATACTCATACTCTTCCTTTTTCAATATTATTGAA
GCATTTATCAGGGTTATTGTCTCATGAGCGGATACATATTTGAATGTATTTAGAAAAATAAACAAATAGG
GGTTCCGCGCACATTTCCCCGAAAAGTGCCACCTGACGTCTAAGAAACCATTATTATCATGACATTAACC
TATAAAAATAGGCGTATCACGAGGCCCTTTCGTCTCGCGCGTTTCGGTGATGACGGTGAAAACCTCTGAC
ACATGCAGCTCCCGGAGACGGTCACAGCTTGTCTGTAAGCGGATGCCGGGAGCAGACAAGCCCGTCAGGG
CGCGTCAGCGGGTGTTGGCGGGTGTCGGGGCTGGCTTAACTATGCGGCATCAGAGCAGATTGTACTGAGA
GTGCACCATATGCGGTGTGAAATACCGCACAGATGCGTAAGGAGAAAATACCGCATCAGGCGCCATTCGC
CATTCAGGCTGCGCAACTGTTGGGAAGGGCGATCGGTGCGGGCCTCTTCGCTATTACGCCAGCTGGCGAA
AGGGGGATGTGCTGCAAGGCGATTAAGTTGGGTAACGCCAGGGTTTTCCCAGTCACGACGTTGTAAAACG
ACGGCGCAAGGAATGGTGCATGCAAGGAGATGGCGCCCAACAGTCCCCCGGCCACGGGGCCTGCCACCAT
ACCCACGCCGAAACAAGCGCTCATGAGCCCGAAGTGGCGAGCCCGATCTTCCCCATCGGTGATGTCGGCG
ATATAGGCGCCAGCAACCGCACCTGTGGCGCCGGTGATGCCGGCCACGATGCGTCCGGCGTAGAGGCGAT
TAGTCCAATTTGTTAAAGACAGGATATCAGTGGTCCAGGCTCTAGTTTTGACTCAACAATATCACCAGCT
GAAGCCTATAGAGTACGAGCCATAGATAAAATAAAAGATTTTATTTAGTCTCCAGAAAAAGGGGGGAA
Features (pLannotate 1.2.2; 21 found; start..end, strand, type, name):
    579..920     +  misc_feature   MESV Ψ: packaging signal of murine embryonic stem cell virus
    987..1403    +  CDS            gag (truncated): truncated Moloney murine leukemia virus (MMLV) gag gene lacking the start codon
   1416..2552    +  CDS            STING1: STING_HUMAN - Also known as ERIS From Homo sapiens (Human).
   2578..3077    +  promoter       PGK promoter: mouse phosphoglycerate kinase 1 promoter
   3095..4120    +  CDS            HygR: aminoglycoside phosphotransferase from E. coli; aph(4)-Ia; confers resistance to hygromycin
   4138..4416    +  CDS            yokD (fragment): YOKD_BACSU - Experimental evidence at protein level: Swiss-Prot protein existence level 1. May contribute to antibiotic resistance. From Bacillus subtilis (strain 168).
   4478..4992    +  LTR            3' LTR: 3' long terminal repeat from murine embryonic stem cell virus
   5152..5168    -  protein_bind   lac operator (fragment): The lac repressor binds to the lac operator to inhibit transcription in E. coli. This inhibition can be relieved by adding lactose or isopropyl-β-D-thiogalactopyranoside (IPTG). lac repressor encoded by lacI
   5187..5203    -  protein_bind   lac operator: The lac repressor binds to the lac operator to inhibit transcription in E. coli. This inhibition can be relieved by adding lactose or isopropyl-β-D-thiogalactopyranoside (IPTG). lac repressor encoded by lacI
   5211..5241    -  promoter       lac promoter: promoter for the E. coli lac operon
   5256..5277    -  protein_bind   CAP binding site: CAP binding activates transcription in the presence of cAMP. E. coli catabolite activator protein
   5290..5382    -  CDS            lacI (fragment): lac repressor; lacI; The lac repressor binds to the lac operator to inhibit transcription in E. coli. This inhibition can be relieved by adding lactose or isopropyl-β-D-thiogalactopyranoside (IPTG).
   5565..6153    -  rep_origin     ori: high-copy-number ColE1/pMB1/pBR322/pUC origin of replication
   6324..7184    -  CDS            AmpR: β-lactamase; bla; confers resistance to ampicillin, carbenicillin, and related antibiotics
   7185..7289    -  promoter       AmpR promoter: bla
   7384..7419    +  CDS            rop (fragment): Rop protein, which maintains plasmids at low copy number; rop
   7521..7620    +  misc_feature   bom (fragment): basis of mobility region from pBR322
   7626..7775    -  CDS            lacZα (fragment): LacZα fragment of β-galactosidase; lacZ fragment
   7775..7976    -  CDS            TcR (fragment): tetracycline efflux protein; tet; confers resistance to tetracycline
   7977..8075    +  CDS            env (fragment): murine leukemia virus gPr80 envelope polyprotein precursor; env; proteolytically cleaved into gp70SU and p15TM subunits
   8117..515     +  LTR            5' LTR (across the origin): 5' long terminal repeat from murine embryonic stem cell virus
