[The description below was written by a language model from this plasmid's Addgene catalogue record and pLannotate feature annotations shown in this document.]
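Description:
pMSCV-hygro-STING HAQ is a gammaretroviral expression vector built on the pMSCV-hygro backbone for delivering a variant of human STING (STING1, also known as TMEM173/MITA/ERIS) into mammalian cells. The 8.1 kb plasmid is propagated in E. coli through a high-copy ColE1/pUC-type origin and selected with ampicillin via the β-lactamase gene. The remaining bacterial annotations (lac promoter/operator, and fragments of lacI, lacZα, rop, bom and TcR) are backbone remnants with no evident role in the construct, and a short hit annotated as a yokD fragment just downstream of the hygromycin gene is likewise probably residual or incidental.

The proviral region is flanked by murine embryonic stem cell virus 5′ and 3′ LTRs. The 5′ LTR is followed by the MESV Ψ packaging signal and a truncated, start-codon-less MMLV gag segment, which together allow the genomic RNA to be encapsidated when gag-pol and envelope proteins are supplied in trans by packaging cells. The STING coding sequence sits immediately downstream; no separate promoter is annotated ahead of it, so it is expressed from the 5′ LTR, as is usual for MSCV vectors. The insert carries the R71H, G230A and R293Q substitutions that define the HAQ allele, and no epitope tag or reporter fusion is annotated. Downstream, a mouse PGK promoter independently drives the hygromycin phosphotransferase gene, permitting hygromycin selection of transduced or stably transfected cells.

According to the record, the construct is used to express STING HAQ in IFN-β promoter luciferase reporter assays, which read out the signalling activity of this allele. The cloning sites used for the insert are not recorded.
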