Addgene plasmid #102600: pMSCV-hygro-STING HAQ
Purpose: Express STING HAQ for IFN-beta Luciferase reporter assay.
Depositing lab: Nicolas Manel. Depositing organization: Institut Curie. Publication: Intrinsic antiproliferative activity of the innate sensor STING in T lymphocytes. Cerboni S, Jeremiah N, Gentili M, Gehrmann U, Conrad C, Stolzenberg MC, Picard C, Neven B, Fischer A, Amigorena S, Rieux-Laucat F, Manel N. J Exp Med. 2017 Jun 5;214(6):1769-1785. doi: 10.1084/jem.20161674. Epub 2017 May 8. PubMed 28484079.
Backbone
  Vector backbone: pMSCV-hygro
  Vector type: Mammalian Expression, Retroviral
Growth in bacteria
  Bacterial resistance: Ampicillin, 100 μg/mL
  Growth temperature: 30°C
  Growth strain: NEB Stable
  Copy number: High Copy
Gene/Insert
  Gene/Insert name: STING
  Species: H. sapiens (human)
  Mutation: R71H-G230A-R293Q (HAQ)
  Entrez Gene: STING1 (a.k.a. ERIS, MITA, MPYS, NET23, SAVI, STING, STING-beta, TMEM173, hMITA, hSTING)
  Cloning method: Restriction Enzyme; 5′ cloning site unknown (unknown if destroyed); 3′ cloning site unknown (unknown if destroyed)
  Sequencing primers: 5′ MSCV
Terms and licenses: Academic/Nonprofit Terms; Industry Terms: Not Available to Industry
How to cite: pMSCV-hygro-STING HAQ was a gift from Nicolas Manel (Addgene plasmid # 102600 ; http://n2t.net/addgene:102600 ; RRID:Addgene_102600)
